Addgene plasmid #248837: P2754
Purpose: P7SulA.1 tagging casette for WTC847 with Nourseothricin resistance
Depositing lab: Joerg Stelling. Depositing organization: ETH Zurich (Swiss Federal Institute of Technology).
Backbone
  Vector backbone: pFA6
  Vector type: Yeast Expression
  Selectable markers: NAT
Growth in bacteria
  Bacterial resistance: Ampicillin, 100 μg/mL
  Growth temperature: 37°C
  Growth strain: DH5alpha
  Copy number: High Copy
Gene/Insert
  Gene/Insert name: P7SulA.1
  Species: S. cerevisiae (budding yeast)
  Cloning method: Gibson Cloning
  Sequencing primers: 5′ M13f; 3′ M13r
Terms and licenses: Academic/Nonprofit Terms; Industry Terms: Not Available to Industry
How to cite: P2754 was a gift from Joerg Stelling (Addgene plasmid # 248837 ; http://n2t.net/addgene:248837 ; RRID:Addgene_248837)
