[The description below was written by a language model from this plasmid's Addgene catalogue record and pLannotate feature annotations shown in this document.]
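Description:
P2754 is a yeast tagging-cassette plasmid, catalogued on a pFA6 backbone, that serves as a template or source of a promoter-replacement module for Saccharomyces cerevisiae rather than as a self-replicating yeast vector. No yeast origin or centromere is annotated, which fits use by genomic integration. In E. coli it is maintained through a high-copy ColE1/pUC-type origin and selected with ampicillin via the β-lactamase gene and its promoter. The annotated f1 origin, lacZα fragment, lac promoter/operator elements and flanking T7 and T3 promoters are features more typical of a phagemid cloning vector than of classic pFA6 plasmids. The M13 forward and reverse sites listed as sequencing primers fit this layout.

The payload has two parts on the same strand. The first is a NatMX-type marker, in which the Ashbya gossypii TEF promoter and terminator flank the Streptomyces noursei nourseothricin acetyltransferase gene, giving nourseothricin (NAT) selection in yeast. Downstream lies the insert named P7SulA.1. The feature table resolves this as four separate fragments matching the S. cerevisiae TDH3 (GAP) promoter, with gaps between them. That pattern suggests an engineered TDH3-derived promoter with unannotated sequences interspersed, although the record does not say what those sequences are. A short match to a FLAG epitope tag follows the promoter, which may indicate an N-terminal tag fused to the targeted gene.

According to the stated purpose, the cassette is intended for tagging in the WTC847 system. Presumably it places a chosen gene under the control of this engineered promoter, with nourseothricin used to select integrants. The record does not describe WTC847 or the regulatory logic of P7SulA.1 any further. The insert was assembled by Gibson cloning.
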