Features (pLannotate 1.2.2; 19 found; start..end, strand, type, name):
    336..1196    -  CDS            AmpR: β-lactamase; bla; confers resistance to ampicillin, carbenicillin, and related antibiotics
   1197..1301    -  promoter       AmpR promoter: bla
   1354..1782    -  rep_origin     f1 ori (sequence partly withheld): f1 bacteriophage origin of replication; arrow indicates direction of (+) strand synthesis
   1787..1944    -  CDS            lacZα (fragment): LacZα fragment of β-galactosidase; lacZ fragment
   1947..1965    +  promoter       T7 promoter: promoter for bacteriophage T7 RNA polymerase
   2025..2368    +  promoter       TEF promoter: Ashbya gossypii TEF promoter
   2375..2939    +  CDS            NrsR (fragment): nourseothricin acetyltransferase; Streptomyces noursei nat1; confers resistance to nourseothricin
   2947..3144    +  terminator     TEF terminator: Ashbya gossypii TEF terminator
   3214..3298    +  promoter       GAP promoter (fragment): S. cerevisiae TDH3; promoter for glyceraldehyde-3-phosphate dehydrogenase
   3352..3406    +  promoter       GAP promoter (fragment): S. cerevisiae TDH3; promoter for glyceraldehyde-3-phosphate dehydrogenase
   3487..3779    +  promoter       GAP promoter (fragment): S. cerevisiae TDH3; promoter for glyceraldehyde-3-phosphate dehydrogenase
   3819..3930    +  promoter       GAP promoter (fragment): S. cerevisiae TDH3; promoter for glyceraldehyde-3-phosphate dehydrogenase
   3946..3974    +  CDS            5xFLAG (fragment): five tandem FLAG® epitope tags
   4068..4086    -  promoter       T3 promoter: promoter for bacteriophage T3 RNA polymerase
   4131..4147    -  protein_bind   lac operator: The lac repressor binds to the lac operator to inhibit transcription in E. coli. This inhibition can be relieved by adding lactose or isopropyl-β-D-thiogalactopyranoside (IPTG). lac repressor encoded by lacI
   4155..4185    -  promoter       lac promoter: promoter for the E. coli lac operon
   4200..4221    -  protein_bind   CAP binding site: CAP binding activates transcription in the presence of cAMP. E. coli catabolite activator protein
   4234..4326    -  CDS            lacI (fragment): lac repressor; lacI; The lac repressor binds to the lac operator to inhibit transcription in E. coli. This inhibition can be relieved by adding lactose or isopropyl-β-D-thiogalactopyranoside (IPTG).
   4509..165     -  rep_origin     ori (across the origin): high-copy-number ColE1/pMB1/pBR322/pUC origin of replication
>Addgene plasmid #248837 | P2754 | addgene full sequence | sequence record 497168 | Addgene NGS Result
TACGGCTACACTAGAAGAACAGTATTTGGTATCTGCGCTCTGCTGAAGCCAGTTACCTTCGGAAAAAGAG
TTGGTAGCTCTTGATCCGGCAAACAAACCACCGCTGGTAGCGGTGGTTTTTTTGTTTGCAAGCAGCAGAT
TACGCGCAGAAAAAAAGGATCTCAAGAAGATCCTTTGATCTTTTCTACGGGGTCTGACGCTCAGTGGAAC
GAAAACTCACGTTAAGGGATTTTGGTCATGAGATTATCAAAAAGGATCTTCACCTAGATCCTTTTAAATT
AAAAATGAAGTTTTAAATCAATCTAAAGTATATATGAGTAAACTTGGTCTGACAGTTACCAATGCTTAAT
CAGTGAGGCACCTATCTCAGCGATCTGTCTATTTCGTTCATCCATAGTTGCCTGACTCCCCGTCGTGTAG
ATAACTACGATACGGGAGGGCTTACCATCTGGCCCCAGTGCTGCAATGATACCGCGAGACCCACGCTCAC
CGGCTCCAGATTTATCAGCAATAAACCAGCCAGCCGGAAGGGCCGAGCGCAGAAGTGGTCCTGCAACTTT
ATCCGCCTCCATCCAGTCTATTAATTGTTGCCGGGAAGCTAGAGTAAGTAGTTCGCCAGTTAATAGTTTG
CGCAACGTTGTTGCCATTGCTACAGGCATCGTGGTGTCACGCTCGTCGTTTGGTATGGCTTCATTCAGCT
CCGGTTCCCAACGATCAAGGCGAGTTACATGATCCCCCATGTTGTGCAAAAAAGCGGTTAGCTCCTTCGG
TCCTCCGATCGTTGTCAGAAGTAAGTTGGCCGCAGTGTTATCACTCATGGTTATGGCAGCACTGCATAAT
TCTCTTACTGTCATGCCATCCGTAAGATGCTTTTCTGTGACTGGTGAGTACTCAACCAAGTCATTCTGAG
AATAGTGTATGCGGCGACCGAGTTGCTCTTGTCCGGCGTCAATACGGGATAATACCGCGCCACATAGCAG
AACTTTAAAAGTGCTCATCATTGGAAAACGTTCTTCGGGGCGAAAACTCTCAAGGATCTTACCGCTGTTG
AGATCCAGTTCGATGTAACCCACTCGTGCACCCAACTGATCTTCAGCATCTTTTACTTTCACCAGCGTTT
CTGGGTGAGCAAAAACAGGAAGGCAAAATGCCGCAAAAAAGGGAATAAGGGCGACACGGAAATGTTGAAT
ACTCATACTCTTCCTTTTTCAATATTATTGAAGCATTTATCAGGGTTATTGTCTCATGAGCGGATACATA
TTTGAATGTATTTAGAAAAATAAACAAATAGGGGTTCCGCGCACATTTCCCCGAAAAGTGCCACCTAAAT
TGTAAGCGTTAATATTTTGTTAAAATTCGCGTTAAATTTTTGTTAAATCAGCTCATTTTTTAACCAATAG
GCCGAAATCGGCAAAATCCCTTATAAATCAAAAGAATAGACCGAGATAGGGT
[37 nt withheld, positions 1453-1489]
AAAGAACGTGGACTCCAACGTCAAAGG
[49 nt withheld, positions 1517-1565]
T
[91 nt withheld, positions 1567-1657]
G
[124 nt withheld, positions 1659-1782]
CCCATTCGCCATTCAGGCTGCGCAACTGTTGGGAAGGGCGATCGGTGCGGGCCTCTTCGCTATTACGCCA
GCTGGCGAAAGGGGGATGTGCTGCAAGGCGATTAAGTTGGGTAACGCCAGGGTTTTCCCAGTCACGACGT
TGTAAAACGACGGCCAGTGAATTGTAATACGACTCACTATAGGGCGAATTGGAGCTCGATCCTCGAGAGC
TTGCCTTGTCCCCGCCGGGTCACCCGGCCAGCGACATGGAGGCCCAGAATACCCTCCTTGACAGTCTTGA
CGTGCGCAGCTCAGGGGCATGATGTGACTGTCGCCCGTACATTTAGCCCATACATCCCCATGTATAATCA
TTTGCATCCATACATTTTGATGGCCGCACGGCGCGAAGCAAAAATTACGGCTCCTCGCTGCGGACCTGCG
AGCAGGGAAACGCTCCCCTCACAGACGCGTTGAATTGTCCCCACGCCGCGCCCCTGTAGAGAAATATAAA
AGGTTAGGATTTGCCACTGAGGTTCTTCTTTCATATACTTCCTTTTAAAATCTTGCTAGGATACAGTTCT
CACATCACATCCGAACATAAACAACCATGGGTACCACTCTTGACGACACGGCTTACCGGTACCGCACCAG
TGTCCCGGGGGACGCCGAGGCCATCGAGGCACTGGATGGGTCCTTCACCACCGACACCGTCTTCCGCGTC
ACCGCCACCGGGGACGGCTTCACCCTGCGGGAGGTGCCGGTGGACCCGCCCCTGACCAAGGTGTTCCCCG
ACGACGAATCGGACGACGAATCGGACGACGGGGAGGACGGCGACCCGGACTCCCGGACGTTCGTCGCGTA
CGGGGACGACGGCGACCTGGCGGGCTTCGTGGTCGTCTCGTACTCCGGCTGGAACCGCCGGCTGACCGTC
GAGGACATCGAGGTCGCCCCGGAGCACCGGGGGCACGGGGTCGGGCGCGCGTTGATGGGGCTCGCGACGG
AGTTCGCCCGCGAGCGGGGCGCCGGGCACCTCTGGCTGGAGGTCACCAACGTCAACGCACCGGCGATCCA
CGCGTACCGGCGGATGGGGTTCACCCTCTGCGGCCTGGACACCGCCCTGTACGACGGCACCGCCTCGGAC
GGCGAGCAGGCGCTCTACATGAGCATGCCCTGCCCCTAATCAGTACTGACAATAAAAAGATTCTTGTTTT
CAAGAACTTGTCATTTGTATAGTTTTTTTATATTGTAGTTGTTCTATTTTAATCAAATGTTAGCGTGATT
TATATTTTTTTTCGCCTCGACATCATCTGCCCAGATGCGAAGTTAAGTGCGCAGAAAGTAATATCATGCG
TCAATCGTATGTGAATGCTGGTCGCTATACTGCTGTCGATTCGATACTAACGCCGCCATCCAGTGTTTAA
ACGAACTAGTGCGGCCGCCAGTTCGAGTTTATCATTATCAATACTGCCATTTCAAAGAATACGTAAATAA
TTAATAGTAGTGATTTTCCTAACTTTATTTAGTCAAAAAATTAGCCCTGTACATCCATACAGTGTCTGGG
TGACTGTACATCCATACAGCATCCACTAATTTTAATTCTGCTGTAACCCGTACATGCCCAAAATAGGGGG
CGGGTTACACAGAACTGTACATCCATACAGTGTCTGGGTGACTGTACATCCATACAGCATCCACTAAATA
TAATGGAGCCTGTACATCCATACAGCATCCACTAAAAAAAAGAATCCCAGCACCAAAATATTGTTTTCTT
CACCAACCATCAGTTCATAGGTCCATTCTCTTAGCGCAACTACAGAGAACAGGGGCACAAACAGGCAAAA
AACGGGCACAACCTCAATGGAGTGATGCAACCTGCCTGGAGTAAATGATGACACAAGGCAATTGACCCAC
GCATGTATCTATCTCATTTTCTTACACCTTCTATTACCTTCTGCTCTCTCTGATTTGGAAAAAGCTGAAA
AAAAAGGTTGAAACCAGTTCCCTGAAATTATTCCCCTCTGTACATCCATACAGTATAAATACTGTACATC
CATACAGTAATTCTGTAAATCTATTTCTTAAACTTCTTAAATTCTACTTTTATAGTTAGTCTTTTTTTTA
GTTTTAAAACACCAAGAACTTAGTTTCGAATAAACACACATAAACAAAATGGATTATAAAGATGACGATG
ACAAGGATTATAAAGATGACGATGACAAGGATTATAAAGATGACGATGACAAGGGAGGTGGTGGTGGTGG
AGGCGGTCCGACAGAGAATCATCGATGGGTACCCAGCTTTTGTTCCCTTTAGTGAGGGTTAATTTCGAGC
TTGGCGTAATCATGGTCATAGCTGTTTCCTGTGTGAAATTGTTATCCGCTCACAATTCCACACAACATAC
GAGCCGGAAGCATAAAGTGTAAAGCCTGGGGTGCCTAATGAGTGAGCTAACTCACATTAATTGCGTTGCG
CTCACTGCCCGCTTTCCAGTCGGGAAACCTGTCGTGCCAGCTGCATTAATGAATCGGCCAACGCGCGGGG
AGAGGCAGTTTGCGTATTGGGCGCTCTTCCGCTTCCTCGCTCACTGACTCGCTGCGCTCGGTCGTTCGGC
TGCGGCGAGCGGTATCAGCTCACTCAAAGGCGGTAATACGGTTATCCACAGAATCAGGGGATAACGCAGG
AAAGAACATGTGAGCAAAAGGCCAGCAAAAGGCCAGGAACCGTAAAAAGGCCGCGTTGCTGGCGTTTTTC
CATAGGCTCCGCCCCCCTGACGAGCATCACAAAAATCGACGCTCAAGTCAGAGGTGGCGAAACCCGACAG
GACTATAAAGATACCAGGCGTTTCCCCCTGGAAGCTCCCTCGTGCGCTCTCCTGTTCCGACCCTGCCGCT
TACCGGATACCTGTCCGCCTTTCTCCCTTCGGGAAGCGTGGCGCTTTCTCATAGCTCACGCTGTAGGTAT
CTCAGTTCGGTGTAGGTCGTTCGCTCCAAGCTGGGCTGTGTGCACGAACCCCCCGTTCAGCCCGACCGCT
GCGCCTTATCCGGTAACTATCGTCTTGAGTCCAACCCGGTAAGACACGACTTATCGCCACTGGCAGCAGC
CACTGGTAACAGGATTAGCAGAGCGAGGTATGTAGGCGGTGCTACAGAGTTCTTGAAGTGGTGGCCTAAC
